>Addgene plasmid #216153 | TDP-REGv2(mScarlet-FLAG)#9 in pTwist-CMV backbone | addgene full sequence | sequence record 437757 | Addgene NGS Result
ATATATGGAGTTCCGCGTTACATAACTTACGGTAAATGGCCCGCCTGGCTGACCGCCCAACGACCCCCGC
CCATTGACGTCAATAATGACGTATGTTCCCATAGTAACGCCAATAGGGACTTTCCATTGACGTCAATGGG
TGGAGTATTTACGGTAAACTGCCCACTTGGCAGTACATCAAGTGTATCATATGCCAAGTACGCCCCCTAT
TGACGTCAATGACGGTAAATGGCCCGCCTGGCATTATGCCCAGTACATGACCTTATGGGACTTTCCTACT
TGGCAGTACATCTACGTATTAGTCATCGCTATTACCATGCTGATGCGGTTTTGGCAGTACATCAATGGGC
GTGGATAGCGGTTTGACTCACGGGGATTTCCAAGTCTCCACCCCATTGACGTCAATGGGAGTTTGTTTTG
GCACCAAAATCAACGGGACTTTCCAAAATGTCGTAACAACTCCGCCCCATTGACGCAAATGGGCGGTAGG
CGTGTACGGTGGGAGGTCTATATAAGCAGAGCTGGTTTAGTGAACCGTCAGATCAGATCTTTGTCGATCC
TACCATCCACTCGACACACCCGCCAGCGGCCGCTTCTTGGTGCCAGCTTATCATAGCGCTACCGGTCGCC
ACCATGGCGAGAACAATGGTTGCTATGGTGTCCAAAGGTGAGGCAGTCATAAAGGAGTTTATGAGGTTCA
AGGTGCACATGGAAGGGTCAATGAACGGACATGAGTTCGAGATCGAAGGTGAAGGCGAAGGTCGGCCATA
CGAGGGAACGCAAACTGCAAAGCTCAAGGTGACGAAAGGCGGACCACTACCCTTCAGCTGGGATATCCTC
AGTCCTCAGGTAAGTATGCATCTGTTGTTGTAAAGCAGGCTAACAGCTTTGTCTTCATCGCCCCCACTCA
TTTTTGGTTAATCTTACGGATGCCTGTAGAGGGGAATGTTGATTGTGTGTGTGTGTGTGTGTGAATGTGT
GTGTGTGTGTGTGACAGTTCATGTACGGATCGCGTGCCTTCACTAAGCACCCCGCTGATATCCCTGACTA
TTACAAACAGTCCTTCCCTGAGGGCTTCAAATGGGAGCGAGTAATGAATTTTGAGGACGGTGGAGCCGTG
ACGGTCACTCAGGATACTTCTCTTGAAGACGGTACCTTGATCTATAAAGTTAAGTTACGCGGCACTAATT
TCCCACCTGATGGGCCGGTCATGCAAAAGAAGACTATGGGGTGGGAGGCGTCGACAGAGCGCCTCTATCC
CGAGGACGGCGTTTTGAAGGGGGATATTAAGATGGCACTAAGACTCAAAGATGGGGGAAGGTACCTGGCC
GACTTCAAGACCACCTACAAGGCCAAGAAGCCCGTGCAGATGCCCGGCGCCTACAACGTGGACAGGAAGC
TGGACATCACCAGCCACAACGAGGACTACACCGTGGTGGAGCAGTACGAGAGGAGCGAGGGCAGGCACAG
CACCGGCGGCATGGACGAGCTGTACAAGGACTACAAGGACGATGATGACAAGTGATAAACAAATGGTAAG
GAAGGGCACATCAATCTTTGCTTAATTGTCCTTTACTCTAAAGATGTATTTTATCATACTGAATGCTAAA
CTTGATATCTCCTTTTAGGTCATTGATGTCCTTCACCCCGGGAAGGCGACAGTGCCTAAGACAGAAATTC
GGGAAAAACTAGCCAAAATGTACAAGACCACACCGGATGTCATCTTTGTATTTGGATTCAGAACTCAGTA
AACTGGATCCGCAGGCCTCTGCTAGCTTGACTGACTGAGATACAGCGTACCTTCAGCTCACAGACATGAT
AAGATACATTGATGAGTTTGGACAAACCACAACTAGAATGCAGTGAAAAAAATGCTTTATTTGTGAAATT
TGTGATGCTATTGCTTTATTTGTAACCATTATAAGCTGCAATAAACAAGTTAACAACAACAATTGCATTC
ATTTTATGTTTCAGGTTCAGGGGGAGGTGTGGGAGGTTTTTTAAAGCAAGTAAAACCTCTACAAATGTGG
TATTGGCCCATCTCTATCGGTATCGTAGCATAACCCCTTGGGGCCTCTAAACGGGTCTTGAGGGGTTTTT
TGTGCCCCTCGGGCCGGATTGCTATCTACCGGCATTGGCGCAGAAAAAAATGCCTGATGCGACGCTGCGC
GTCTTATACTCCCACATATGCCAGATTCAGCAACGGATACGGCTTCCCCAACTTGCCCACTTCCATACGT
GTCCTCCTTACCAGAAATTTATCCTTAAGGTCGTCAGCTATCCTGCAGGCGATCTCTCGATTTCGATCAA
GACATTCCTTTAATGGTCTTTTCTGGACACCACTAGGGGTCAGAAGTAGTTCATCAAACTTTCTTCCCTC
CCTAATCTCATTGGTTACCTTGGGCTATCGAAACTTAATTAACCAGTCAAGTCAGCTACTTGGCGAGATC
GACTTGTCTGGGTTTCGACTACGCTCAGAATTGCGTCAGTCAAGTTCGATCTGGTCCTTGCTATTGCACC
CGTTCTCCGATTACGAGTTTCATTTAAATCATGTGAGCAAAAGGCCAGCAAAAGGCCAGGAACCGTAAAA
AGGCCGCGTTGCTGGCGTTTTTCCATAGGCTCCGCCCCCCTGACGAGCATCACAAAAATCGACGCTCAAG
TCAGAGGTGGCGAAACCCGACAGGACTATAAAGATACCAGGCGTTTCCCCCTGGAAGCTCCCTCGTGCGC
TCTCCTGTTCCGACCCTGCCGCTTACCGGATACCTGTCCGCCTTTCTCCCTTCGGGAAGCGTGGCGCTTT
CTCATAGCTCACGCTGTAGGTATCTCAGTTCGGTGTAGGTCGTTCGCTCCAAGCTGGGCTGTGTGCACGA
ACCCCCCGTTCAGCCCGACCGCTGCGCCTTATCCGGTAACTATCGTCTTGAGTCCAACCCGGTAAGACAC
GACTTATCGCCACTGGCAGCAGCCACTGGTAACAGGATTAGCAGAGCGAGGTATGTAGGCGGTGCTACAG
AGTTCTTGAAGTGGTGGCCTAACTACGGCTACACTAGAAGAACAGTATTTGGTATCTGCGCTCTGCTGAA
GCCAGTTACCTTCGGAAAAAGAGTTGGTAGCTCTTGATCCGGCAAACAAACCACCGCTGGTAGCGGTGGT
TTTTTTGTTTGCAAGCAGCAGATTACGCGCAGAAAAAAAGGATCTCAAGAAGATCCTTTGATCTTTTCTA
CGGGGTCTGACGCTCAGTGGAACGAAAACTCACGTTAAGGGATTTTGGTCATGAGATTATCAAAAAGGAT
CTTCACCTAGATCCTTTTAAATTAAAAATGAAGTTTTAAATCAATCTAAAGTATATATGAGTAAACTTGG
TCTGACAGTTACCAATGCTTAATCAGTGAGGCACCTATCTCAGCGATCTGTCTATTTCGTTCATCCATAG
TTGCATTTAAATTTCCGAACTCTCCAAGGCCCTCGTCGGAAAATCTTCAAACCTTTCGTCCGATCCATCT
TGCAGGCTACCTCTCGAACGAACTATCGCAAGTCTCTTGGCCGGCCTTGCGCCTTGGCTATTGCTTGGCA
GCGCCTATCGCCAGGTATTACTCCAATCCCGAATATCCGAGATCGGGATCACCCGAGAGAAGTTCAACCT
ACATCCTCAATCCCGATCTATCCGAGATCCGAGGAATATCGAAATCGGGGCGCGCCTGGTGTACCGAGAA
CGATCCTCTCAGTGCGAGTCTCGACGATCCATATCGTTGCTTGGCAGTCAGCCAGTCGGAATCCAGCTTG
GGACCCAGGAAGTCCAATCGTCAGATATTGTACTCAAGCCTGGTCACGGCAGCGTACCGATCTGTTTAAA
CCTAGATATTGATAGTCTGATCGGTCAACGTATAATCGAGTCCTAGCTTTTGCAAACATCTATCAAGAGA
CAGGATCAGCAGGAGGCTTTCGCATGAGTATTCAACATTTCCGTGTCGCCCTTATTCCCTTTTTTGCGGC
ATTTTGCCTTCCTGTTTTTGCTCACCCAGAAACGCTGGTGAAAGTAAAAGATGCTGAAGATCAGTTGGGT
GCGCGAGTGGGTTACATCGAACTGGATCTCAACAGCGGTAAGATCCTTGAGAGTTTTCGCCCCGAAGAAC
GCTTTCCAATGATGAGCACTTTTAAAGTTCTGCTATGTGGCGCGGTATTATCCCGTATTGACGCCGGGCA
AGAGCAACTCGGTCGCCGCATACACTATTCTCAGAATGACTTGGTTGAGTATTCACCAGTCACAGAAAAG
CATCTTACGGATGGCATGACAGTAAGAGAATTATGCAGTGCTGCCATAACCATGAGTGATAACACTGCGG
CCAACTTACTTCTGACAACGATTGGAGGACCGAAGGAGCTAACCGCTTTTTTGCACAACATGGGGGATCA
TGTAACTCGCCTTGATCGTTGGGAACCGGAGCTGAATGAAGCCATACCAAACGACGAGCGTGACACCACG
ATGCCTGTAGCAATGGCAACAACCTTGCGTAAACTATTAACTGGCGAACTACTTACTCTAGCTTCCCGGC
AACAGTTGATAGACTGGATGGAGGCGGATAAAGTTGCAGGACCACTTCTGCGCTCGGCCCTTCCGGCTGG
CTGGTTTATTGCTGATAAATCTGGAGCCGGTGAGCGTGGGTCTCGCGGTATCATTGCAGCACTGGGGCCA
GATGGTAAGCCCTCCCGTATCGTAGTTATCTACACGACGGGGAGTCAGGCAACTATGGATGAACGAAATA
GACAGATCGCTGAGATAGGTGCCTCACTGATTAAGCATTGGTAACCGATTCTAGGTGCATTGGCGCAGAA
AAAAATGCCTGATGCGACGCTGCGCGTCTTATACTCCCACATATGCCAGATTCAGCAACGGATACGGCTT
CCCCAACTTGCCCACTTCCATACGTGTCCTCCTTACCAGAAATTTATCCTTAAGATCCCGAATCGTTTAA
ACTCGACTCTGGCTCTATCGAATCTCCGTCGTTTCGAGCTTACGCGAACAGCCGTGGCGCTCATTTGCTC
GTCGGGCATCGAATCTCGTCAGCTATCGTCAGCTTACCTTTTTGGCAGCGATCGCGGCTCCCGACATCTT
GGACCATTAGCTCCACAGGTATCTTCTTCCCTCTAGTGGTCATAACAGCAGCTTCAGCTACCTCTCAATT
CAAAAAACCCCTCAAGACCCGTTTAGAGGCCCCAAGGGGTTATGCTATCAATCGTTGCGTTACACACACA
AAAAACCAACACACATCCATCTTCGATGGATAGCGATTTTATTATCTAACTGCTGATCGAGTGTAGCCAG
ATCTAGTAATCAATTACGGGGTCATTAGTTCATAGCCC
Features (pLannotate 1.2.2; 20 found; start..end, strand, type, name):
     16..319     +  enhancer       CMV enhancer: human cytomegalovirus immediate early enhancer
    392..409     -  promoter       CMV promoter (fragment): human cytomegalovirus (CMV) immediate early promoter
    472..523     +  promoter       CMVd2 promoter: truncated human cytomegalovirus (CMV) immediate early promoter that yields moderately reduced expression relative to the full-length promoter
    655..849     +  CDS            mScarlet (fragment): mScarlet is a basic (constitutively fluorescent) red fluorescent protein published in 2016, derived from synthetic construct. It has moderate acid sensitivity.
    995..1498    +  CDS            mScarlet (fragment): mScarlet is a basic (constitutively fluorescent) red fluorescent protein published in 2016, derived from synthetic construct. It has moderate acid sensitivity.
   1496..1522    +  CDS            3xFLAG (fragment): three tandem FLAG® epitope tags
   1629..1748    +  CDS            RPS24 (fragment): RS24_HUMAN - Experimental evidence at protein level: Swiss-Prot protein existence level 1. Required for processing of pre-rRNA and maturation of 40S ribosomal subunits. From Homo sapiens (Human).
   1820..1941    -  polyA_signal   SV40 poly(A) signal: SV40 polyadenylation signal
   1964..2033    -  CDS            large T antigen (fragment): large T antigen from SV40 (simian virus 40)
   2056..2102    +  terminator     T7 terminator: transcription terminator for bacteriophage T7 RNA polymerase
   2132..2268    +  terminator     rrnG terminator: transcription terminator from the E. coli ribosomal RNA rrnG operon (Albrechtsen et al., 1991)
   2313..2384    +  misc_feature   3' β-globin insulator: insulator downstream of the human β-globin locus (Farrell et al., 2002)
   2610..3198    -  rep_origin     ori: high-copy-number ColE1/pMB1/pBR322/pUC origin of replication
   3370..3434    -  CDS            bla(M) (fragment): β-lactamase lacking the signal sequence; bla(M); allows cytosolic expression of β-lactamase
   3944..4804    +  CDS            AmpR: β-lactamase; bla; confers resistance to ampicillin, carbenicillin, and related antibiotics
   4817..4953    +  terminator     rrnG terminator: transcription terminator from the E. coli ribosomal RNA rrnG operon (Albrechtsen et al., 1991)
   5105..5176    +  misc_feature   5' β-globin insulator: insulator upstream of the human β-globin locus (Farrell et al., 2002)
   5181..5227    -  terminator     T7 terminator: transcription terminator for bacteriophage T7 RNA polymerase
   5245..5293    -  polyA_signal   poly(A) signal: synthetic polyadenylation signal
   5324..5358    +  enhancer       CMV enhancer (fragment): human cytomegalovirus immediate early enhancer
