[The description below was written by a language model from this plasmid's Addgene catalogue record and pLannotate feature annotations shown in this document.]
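Description:
TDP-REGv2(mScarlet-FLAG)#9 is a 5.4 kb mammalian expression plasmid built on the pTwist CMV backbone. It acts as a fluorescent reporter of TDP-43 loss of function. It is maintained in E. coli through a high-copy ColE1/pUC-type origin and an ampicillin resistance gene (β-lactamase). The backbone also carries bacterial transcription terminators (rrnG, T7) and short β-globin insulator elements flanking the expression region. The record notes that the insert contains a UG-rich region prone to recombination, which is why a recombination-deficient "stable" bacterial strain is specified.

The payload is driven by the CMV immediate-early enhancer/promoter and terminated by an SV40 polyadenylation signal. The mScarlet red fluorescent protein coding sequence is annotated as two fragments separated by a gap of roughly 145 nt. This fits the depositor's description of a single-intron design carrying an engineered cryptic splice site. A FLAG epitope follows at the C-terminus, detected by the annotation software as a partial 3xFLAG match. UG-rich RNA is the classic binding motif for TDP-43, so the intended logic is that TDP-43 normally directs splicing toward a non-productive outcome, and its depletion switches splicing to yield intact mScarlet-FLAG. The exact splicing outcomes are not spelled out in the record. A short match to human RPS24 lies downstream of the tag, and its role is not stated.

The depositor reports about a 100-fold dynamic range in SK-N-BE2 cells, among the best of the variants tested and brighter than variant #7. The construct suits transient transfection. Transferring TDP-REG sequences into lentiviral vectors is discouraged, because splicing of the viral RNA before packaging can remove the regulated region. AAV, piggyBac or other DNA-based delivery systems are suggested instead.
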