Addgene plasmid #216153: TDP-REGv2(mScarlet-FLAG)#9 in pTwist-CMV backbone
Purpose: Expresses mScarlet in cells with TDP-43 loss-of-function. Has one of the best dynamic ranges of those tested (~100-fold) in SK-N-BE2 cells (brighter than #7). It uses a single intron. [Code 'B11']. Note: It is not recommended to produce lentiviruses containing TDP-REG sequences – see Depositor Comments
Depositing lab: Pietro Fratta. Depositing organization: Francis Crick Institute. Publication: Creation of de novo cryptic splicing for ALS and FTD precision medicine. Wilkins OG, Chien MZYJ, Wlaschin JJ, Barattucci S, Harley P, Mattedi F, Mehta PR, Pisliakova M, Ryadnov E, Keuss MJ, Thompson D, Digby H, Knez L, Simkin RL, Diaz JA, Zanovello M, Brown AL, Darbey A, Karda R, Fisher EMC, Cunningham TJ, Le Pichon CE, Ule J, Fratta P. Science. 2024 Oct 4;386(6717):61-69. doi: 10.1126/science.adk2539. Epub 2024 Oct 3. PubMed 39361759.
Backbone
  Vector backbone: pTwist CMV
  Vector type: Mammalian Expression
Growth in bacteria
  Bacterial resistance: Ampicillin, 100 μg/mL
  Growth temperature: 37°C
  Growth strain: NEB Stable
  Growth instructions: MUST use stable bacterial line to avoid recombination of UG-rich region (e.g. Stbl3, NEB Stable)
  Copy number: High Copy
Gene/Insert
  Gene/Insert name: mScarlet with cryptic splice site and C-terminal FLAG tag
Terms and licenses: Academic/Nonprofit Terms; Industry Terms: Not Available to Industry
Depositor comments: Please visit https://doi.org/10.1101/2023.11.15.565967 for bioRxiv preprint. Note: Due to the splicing of lentiviral RNAs prior to viral packaging, which may remove the alternatively-spliced regions of the TDP-REG sequences, we recommend using alternative systems that do not require a transcribed intermediate (transient transfection, AAV, piggybac or other DNA integrases or recombinases). One approach described in the literature is to use reverse-complemented splicing minigene sequences in lentiviruses, preventing splicing before packaging (e.g. DOI: 10.1038/s41587-022-01224-2). However, this may cause additional issues, such as lowered titres (due to competing promoters on the reverse strand) or the pre-packaging splicing of unannotated splice sites that occur by random chance in the reverse complement sequence (we have observed this phenomenon via Nanopore sequencing of lentiviral RNA). As such, we are also hesitant to recommend this approach.
How to cite: TDP-REGv2(mScarlet-FLAG)#9 in pTwist-CMV backbone was a gift from Pietro Fratta (Addgene plasmid # 216153 ; http://n2t.net/addgene:216153 ; RRID:Addgene_216153)
